>Addgene plasmid #208617 | pcDNA3.1-StrepII | addgene full sequence | sequence record 418313 | Addgene NGS Result
GACGGATCGGGAGATCTCCCGATCCCCTATGGTGCACTCTCAGTACAATCTGCTCTGATGCCGCATAGTT
AAGCCAGTATCTGCTCCCTGCTTGTGTGTTGGAGGTCGCTGAGTAGTGCGCGAGCAAAATTTAAGCTACA
ACAAGGCAAGGCTTGACCGACAATTGCATGAAGAATCTGCTTAGGGTTAGGCGTTTTGCGCTGCTTCGCG
ATGTACGGGCCAGATATACGCGTTGACATTGATTATTGACTAGTTATTAATAGTAATCAATTACGGGGTC
ATTAGTTCATAGCCCATATATGGAGTTCCGCGTTACATAACTTACGGTAAATGGCCCGCCTGGCTGACCG
CCCAACGACCCCCGCCCATTGACGTCAATAATGACGTATGTTCCCATAGTAACGCCAATAGGGACTTTCC
ATTGACGTCAATGGGTGGAGTATTTACGGTAAACTGCCCACTTGGCAGTACATCAAGTGTATCATATGCC
AAGTACGCCCCCTATTGACGTCAATGACGGTAAATGGCCCGCCTGGCATTATGCCCAGTACATGACCTTA
TGGGACTTTCCTACTTGGCAGTACATCTACGTATTAGTCATCGCTATTACCATGGTGATGCGGTTTTGGC
AGTACATCAATGGGCGTGGATAGCGGTTTGACTCACGGGGATTTCCAAGTCTCCACCCCATTGACGTCAA
TGGGAGTTTGTTTTGGCACCAAAATCAACGGGACTTTCCAAAATGTCGTAACAACTCCGCCCCATTGACG
CAAATGGGCGGTAGGCGTGTACGGTGGGAGGTCTATATAAGCAGAGCTCTCTGGCTAACTAGAGAACCCA
CTGCTTACTGGCTTATCGAAATTAATACGACTCACTATAGGGAGACCCAAGCTGGCTAGCGTTTAAACGG
GCCCTCTAGACACAATGGCTAGCGCATGGAGTCATCCTCAATTCGAAAAATCCGGACTCGAGCGGCCGCC
ACTGTGCTGGATATCTGCAGAATTCCACCACACTGGACTAGTGGATCCGAGCTCGGTACCAAGCTTAAGT
TTAAACCGCTGATCAGCCTCGACTGTGCCTTCTAGTTGCCAGCCATCTGTTGTTTGCCCCTCCCCCGTGC
CTTCCTTGACCCTGGAAGGTGCCACTCCCACTGTCCTTTCCTAATAAAATGAGGAAATTGCATCGCATTG
TCTGAGTAGGTGTCATTCTATTCTGGGGGGTGGGGTGGGGCAGGACAGCAAGGGGGAGGATTGGGAAGAC
AATAGCAGGCATGCTGGGGATGCGGTGGGCTCTATGGCTTCTGAGGCGGAAAGAACCAGCTGGGGCTCTA
GGGGGTATCCCC
[124 nt withheld, positions 1343-1466]
C
[91 nt withheld, positions 1468-1558]
A
[49 nt withheld, positions 1560-1608]
CCTTTGACGTTGGAGTCCACGTTCTTT
[37 nt withheld, positions 1636-1672]
ACCCTATCTCGGTCTATTCTTTTGATTTATAAGGGATTTTGCCGATTTCGGCCTATTGGTTAAAAAATGA
GCTGATTTAACAAAAATTTAACGCGAATTAATTCTGTGGAATGTGTGTCAGTTAGGGTGTGGAAAGTCCC
CAGGCTCCCCAGCAGGCAGAAGTATGCAAAGCATGCATCTCAATTAGTCAGCAACCAGGTGTGGAAAGTC
CCCAGGCTCCCCAGCAGGCAGAAGTATGCAAAGCATGCATCTCAATTAGTCAGCAACCATAGTCCCGCCC
CTAACTCCGCCCATCCCGCCCCTAACTCCGCCCAGTTCCGCCCATTCTCCGCCCCATGGCTGACTAATTT
TTTTTATTTATGCAGAGGCCGAGGCCGCCTCTGCCTCTGAGCTATTCCAGAAGTAGTGAGGAGGCTTTTT
TGGAGGCCTAGGCTTTTGCAAAAAGCTCCCGGGAGCTTGTATATCCATTTTCGGATCTGATCAAGAGACA
GGATGAGGATCGTTTCGCATGATTGAACAAGATGGATTGCACGCAGGTTCTCCGGCCGCTTGGGTGGAGA
GGCTATTCGGCTATGACTGGGCACAACAGACAATCGGCTGCTCTGATGCCGCCGTGTTCCGGCTGTCAGC
GCAGGGGCGCCCGGTTCTTTTTGTCAAGACCGACCTGTCCGGTGCCCTGAATGAACTGCAGGACGAGGCA
GCGCGGCTATCGTGGCTGGCCACGACGGGCGTTCCTTGCGCAGCTGTGCTCGACGTTGTCACTGAAGCGG
GAAGGGACTGGCTGCTATTGGGCGAAGTGCCGGGGCAGGATCTCCTGTCATCTCACCTTGCTCCTGCCGA
GAAAGTATCCATCATGGCTGATGCAATGCGGCGGCTGCATACGCTTGATCCGGCTACCTGCCCATTCGAC
CACCAAGCGAAACATCGCATCGAGCGAGCACGTACTCGGATGGAAGCCGGTCTTGTCGATCAGGATGATC
TGGACGAAGAGCATCAGGGGCTCGCGCCAGCCGAACTGTTCGCCAGGCTCAAGGCGCGCATGCCCGACGG
CGAGGATCTCGTCGTGACCCATGGCGATGCCTGCTTGCCGAATATCATGGTGGAAAATGGCCGCTTTTCT
GGATTCATCGACTGTGGCCGGCTGGGTGTGGCGGACCGCTATCAGGACATAGCGTTGGCTACCCGTGATA
TTGCTGAAGAGCTTGGCGGCGAATGGGCTGACCGCTTCCTCGTGCTTTACGGTATCGCCGCTCCCGATTC
GCAGCGCATCGCCTTCTATCGCCTTCTTGACGAGTTCTTCTGAGCGGGACTCTGGGGTTCGAAATGACCG
ACCAAGCGACGCCCAACCTGCCATCACGAGATTTCGATTCCACCGCCGCCTTCTATGAAAGGTTGGGCTT
CGGAATCGTTTTCCGGGACGCCGGCTGGATGATCCTCCAGCGCGGGGATCTCATGCTGGAGTTCTTCGCC
CACCCCAACTTGTTTATTGCAGCTTATAATGGTTACAAATAAAGCAATAGCATCACAAATTTCACAAATA
AAGCATTTTTTTCACTGCATTCTAGTTGTGGTTTGTCCAAACTCATCAATGTATCTTATCATGTCTGTAT
ACCGTCGACCTCTAGCTAGAGCTTGGCGTAATCATGGTCATAGCTGTTTCCTGTGTGAAATTGTTATCCG
CTCACAATTCCACACAACATACGAGCCGGAAGCATAAAGTGTAAAGCCTGGGGTGCCTAATGAGTGAGCT
AACTCACATTAATTGCGTTGCGCTCACTGCCCGCTTTCCAGTCGGGAAACCTGTCGTGCCAGCTGCATTA
ATGAATCGGCCAACGCGCGGGGAGAGGCGGTTTGCGTATTGGGCGCTCTTCCGCTTCCTCGCTCACTGAC
TCGCTGCGCTCGGTCGTTCGGCTGCGGCGAGCGGTATCAGCTCACTCAAAGGCGGTAATACGGTTATCCA
CAGAATCAGGGGATAACGCAGGAAAGAACATGTGAGCAAAAGGCCAGCAAAAGGCCAGGAACCGTAAAAA
GGCCGCGTTGCTGGCGTTTTTCCATAGGCTCCGCCCCCCTGACGAGCATCACAAAAATCGACGCTCAAGT
CAGAGGTGGCGAAACCCGGCAGGACTATAAAGATACCAGGCGTTTCCCCCTGGAAGCTCCCTCGTGCGCT
CTCCTGTTCCGACCCTGCCGCTTACCGGATACCTGTCCGCCTTTCTCCCTTCGGGAAGCGTGGCGCTTTC
TCATAGCTCACGCTGTAGGTATCTCAGTTCGGTGTAGGTCGTTCGCTCCAAGCTGGGCTGTGTGCACGAA
CCCCCCGTTCAGCCCGACCGCTGCGCCTTATCCGGTAACTATCGTCTTGAGTCCAACCCGGTAAGACACG
ACTTATCGCCACTGGCAGCAGCCACTGGTAACAGGATTAGCAGAGCGAGGTATGTAGGCGGTGCTACAGA
GTTCTTGAAGTGGTGGCCTAACTACGGCTACACTAGAAGAACAGTATTTGGTATCTGCGCTCTGCTGAAG
CCAGTTACCTTCGGAAAAAGAGTTGGTAGCTCTTGATCCGGCAAACAAACCACCGCTGGTAGCGGTGGTT
TTTTTGTTTGCAAGCAGCAGATTACGCGCAGAAAAAAAGGATCTCAAGAAGATCCTTTGATCTTTTCTAC
GGGGTCTGACGCTCAGTGGAACGAAAACTCACGTTAAGGGATTTTGGTCATGAGATTATCAAAAAGGATC
TTCACCTAGATCCTTTTAAATTAAAAATGAAGTTTTAAATCAATCTAAAGTATATATGAGTAAACTTGGT
CTGACAGTTACCAATGCTTAATCAGTGAGGCACCTATCTCAGCGATCTGTCTATTTCGTTCATCCATAGT
TGCCTGACTCCCCGTCGTGTAGATAACTACGATACGGGAGGGCTTACCATCTGGCCCCAGTGCTGCAATG
ATACCGCGAGACCCACGCTCACCGGCTCCAGATTTATCAGCAATAAACCAGCCAGCCGGAAGGGCCGAGC
GCAGAAGTGGTCCTGCAACTTTATCCGCCTCCATCCAGTCTATTAATTGTTGCCGGGAAGCTAGAGTAAG
TAGTTCGCCAGTTAATAGTTTGCGCAACGTTGTTGCCATTGCTACAGGCATCGTGGTGTCACGCTCGTCG
TTTGGTATGGCTTCATTCAGCTCCGGTTCCCAACGATCAAGGCGAGTTACATGATCCCCCATGTTGTGCA
AAAAAGCGGTTAGCTCCTTCGGTCCTCCGATCGTTGTCAGAAGTAAGTTGGCCGCAGTGTTATCACTCAT
GGTTATGGCAGCACTGCATAATTCTCTTACTGTCATGCCATCCGTAAGATGCTTTTCTGTGACTGGTGAG
TACTCAACCAAGTCATTCTGAGAATAGTGTATGCGGCGACCGAGTTGCTCTTGCCCGGCGTCAATACGGG
ATAATACCGCGCCACATAGCAGAACTTTAAAAGTGCTCATCATTGGAAAACGTTCTTCGGGGCGAAAACT
CTCAAGGATCTTACCGCTGTTGAGATCCAGTTCGATGTAACCCACTCGTGCACCCAACTGATCTTCAGCA
TCTTTTACTTTCACCAGCGTTTCTGGGTGAGCAAAAACAGGAAGGCAAAATGCCGCAAAAAAGGGAATAA
GGGCGACACGGAAATGTTGAATACTCATACTCTTCCTTTTTCAATATTATTGAAGCATTTATCAGGGTTA
TTGTCTCATGAGCGGATACATATTTGAATGTATTTAGAAAAATAAACAAATAGGGGTTCCGCGCACATTT
CCCCGAAAAGTGCCACCTGACGTC
Features (pLannotate 1.2.2; 19 found; start..end, strand, type, name):
     28..80      -  misc_feature   bom (fragment): basis of mobility region from pBR322
    235..614     +  enhancer       CMV enhancer: human cytomegalovirus immediate early enhancer
    615..818     +  promoter       CMV promoter: human cytomegalovirus (CMV) immediate early promoter
    814..847     +  LTR            5' LTR (truncated) (fragment): truncated 5' long terminal repeat (LTR) from HIV-1
    863..881     +  promoter       T7 promoter: promoter for bacteriophage T7 RNA polymerase
   1073..1297    +  polyA_signal   bGH poly(A) signal: bovine growth hormone polyadenylation signal
   1301..1322    +  promoter       SV40 promoter (fragment): SV40 enhancer and early promoter
   1343..1771    +  rep_origin     f1 ori (sequence partly withheld): f1 bacteriophage origin of replication; arrow indicates direction of (+) strand synthesis
   1785..2114    +  promoter       SV40 promoter: SV40 enhancer and early promoter
   2181..2972    +  CDS            neo: KKA2_KLEPN - Also known as kan, nptII. Experimental evidence at protein level: Swiss-Prot protein existence level 1. Resistance to kanamycin, neomycin, paromomycin, ribostamycin, butirosin and gentamicin B. From Klebsiella pneumoniae.
   2996..3154    +  CDS            ble (fragment): BLE_KLEPN - Experimental evidence at protein level: Swiss-Prot protein existence level 1. Binding protein with a strong affinity to the bleomycin family of antibiotics. Binds to CL990; an antimitotic-antibiotic compound. From Klebsiella pneumoniae.
   3149..3270    +  polyA_signal   SV40 poly(A) signal: SV40 polyadenylation signal
   3343..3359    -  protein_bind   lac operator: The lac repressor binds to the lac operator to inhibit transcription in E. coli. This inhibition can be relieved by adding lactose or isopropyl-β-D-thiogalactopyranoside (IPTG). lac repressor encoded by lacI
   3367..3397    -  promoter       lac promoter: promoter for the E. coli lac operon
   3412..3433    -  protein_bind   CAP binding site: CAP binding activates transcription in the presence of cAMP. E. coli catabolite activator protein
   3446..3538    -  CDS            lacI (fragment): lac repressor; lacI; The lac repressor binds to the lac operator to inhibit transcription in E. coli. This inhibition can be relieved by adding lactose or isopropyl-β-D-thiogalactopyranoside (IPTG).
   3721..4309    -  rep_origin     ori: high-copy-number ColE1/pMB1/pBR322/pUC origin of replication
   4480..5340    -  CDS            AmpR: β-lactamase; bla; confers resistance to ampicillin, carbenicillin, and related antibiotics
   5341..5445    -  promoter       AmpR promoter: bla
