[The description below was written by a language model from this plasmid's Addgene catalogue record and pLannotate feature annotations shown in this document.]
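Description:
pcDNA3.1-StrepII is an empty mammalian expression backbone derived from Invitrogen's pcDNA3.1 (-), modified by inserting a Strep II affinity tag with its own ATG start codon between the XbaI and XhoI sites of the polylinker, both of which were retained. A coding sequence cloned in frame downstream of the tag is therefore expressed with an N-terminal Strep II tag, a short peptide that binds engineered streptavidin resins and is commonly used for gentle affinity purification, pull-downs and detection. The 5,476 nt sequence record is consistent with this design, although the automated annotation does not call the tag itself. It would lie in the unannotated stretch between the T7 promoter and the bGH polyadenylation signal.

Expression is driven by the human cytomegalovirus immediate early enhancer and promoter and terminated by the bGH poly(A) signal. The T7 promoter just upstream of the cloning region allows in vitro transcription and serves as a sequencing primer site. A second cassette, made up of the SV40 enhancer/early promoter, the neomycin phosphotransferase gene and an SV40 poly(A) signal, permits G418 selection of stably transfected mammalian cells. In E. coli the plasmid is maintained by a high-copy ColE1/pUC-type origin and selected with ampicillin through the β-lactamase gene and its native promoter. An f1 origin allows single-stranded DNA production. Several small annotated fragments (truncated HIV-1 LTR, ble, lacI, bom, and the lac promoter/operator region) are short partial matches that are probably backbone remnants or annotation artefacts rather than functional elements. As deposited, the vector carries no gene of interest.
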