Addgene plasmid #208617: pcDNA3.1-StrepII
Purpose: (Empty Backbone) Empty vector for mammalian expression, insert a Strep II tag (with ATG) using XbaI and XhoI site of pcDNA3.1 (-), both site retained
Depositing lab: Quanfu Ma. Depositing organization: Maternal and Child Health Hospital of Hubei Province.
Backbone
  Vector backbone: pcDNA3.1 (-)
  Backbone manufacturer: Thermo Fisher (Invitrogen)
  Modifications to backbone: Add Step II tag
  Vector type: Mammalian Expression
  Promoter: CMV
  Selectable markers: Neomycin (select with G418)
  Tag / fusion protein: Strep II (N terminal on backbone)
Growth in bacteria
  Bacterial resistance: Ampicillin, 100 μg/mL
  Growth temperature: 37°C
  Growth strain: DH5alpha
  Copy number: High Copy
Resource information
  A portion of this plasmid was derived from a plasmid made by: Strep tag is ® of IBA Lifescience
Terms and licenses: Academic/Nonprofit Terms; Industry Terms: Not Available to Industry
How to cite: pcDNA3.1-StrepII was a gift from Quanfu Ma (Addgene plasmid # 208617 ; http://n2t.net/addgene:208617 ; RRID:Addgene_208617)
